>Addgene plasmid #112776 | pBP-Pveg | addgene full sequence | sequence record 218356 | Addgene NGS Result
CCGTCTCATTAGCTGCAGTCCGGCAAAAAAGGGCAAGGTGTCACCACCCTGCCCTTTTTCTTTAAAACCG
AAAAGATTACTTCGCGTTATGCAGGCTTCCTCGCTCACTGACTCGCTGCGCTCGGTCGTTCGGCTGCGGC
GAGCGGTATCAGCTCACTCAAAGGCGGTAATACGGTTATCCACAGAATCAGGGGATAACGCAGGAAAGAA
CATGTGAGCAAAAGGCCAGCAAAAGGCCAGGAACCGTAAAAAGGCCGCGTTGCTGGCGTTTTTCCACAGG
CTCCGCCCCCCTGACGAGCATCACAAAAATCGACGCTCAAGTCAGAGGTGGCGAAACCCGACAGGACTAT
AAAGATACCAGGCGTTTCCCCCTGGAAGCTCCCTCGTGCGCTCTCCTGTTCCGACCCTGCCGCTTACCGG
ATACCTGTCCGCCTTTCTCCCTTCGGGAAGCGTGGCGCTTTCTCATAGCTCACGCTGTAGGTATCTCAGT
TCGGTGTAGGTCGTTCGCTCCAAGCTGGGCTGTGTGCACGAACCCCCCGTTCAGCCCGACCGCTGCGCCT
TATCCGGTAACTATCGTCTTGAGTCCAACCCGGTAAGACACGACTTATCGCCACTGGCAGCAGCCACTGG
TAACAGGATTAGCAGAGCGAGGTATGTAGGCGGTGCTACAGAGTTCTTGAAGTGGTGGCCTAACTACGGC
TACACTAGAAGAACAGTATTTGGTATCTGCGCTCTGCTGAAGCCAGTTACCTTCGGAAAAAGAGTTGGTA
GCTCTTGATCCGGCAAACAAACCACCGCTGGTAGCGGTGGTTTTTTTGTTTGCAAGCAGCAGATTACGCG
CAGAAAAAAAGGATCTCAAGAAGATCCTTTGATCTTTTCTACGGGGTCTGACGCTCAGTGGAACGAAAAC
TCACGTTAAGGGATTTTGGTCATGAGATTATCAAAAAGGATCTTCACCTAGATCCTTTTAAATTAAAAAT
GAAGTTTTAAATCAATCTAAAGTATATATGAGTAAACTTGGTCTGACAGCTCGAGGCTTGGATTCTCACC
AATAAAAAACGCCCGGCGGCAACCGAGCGTTCTGAACAAATCCAGATGGAGTTCTGAGGTCATTACTGGA
TCTATCAACAGGAGTCCAAGCGAGCTCGATATCAAATTACGCCCCGCCCTGCCACTCATCGCAGTACTGT
TGTAATTCATTAAGCATTCTGCCGACATGGAAGCCATCACAAACGGCATGATGAACCTGAATCGCCAGCG
GCATCAGCACCTTGTCGCCTTGCGTATAATATTTGCCCATGGTGAAAACGGGGGCGAAGAAGTTGTCCAT
ATTGGCCACGTTTAAATCAAAACTGGTGAAACTCACCCAGGGATTGGCTGACACGAAAAACATATTCTCA
ATAAACCCTTTAGGGAAATAGGCCAGGTTTTCACCGTAACACGCCACATCTTGCGAATATATGTGTAGAA
ACTGCCGGAAATCGTCGTGGTATTCACTCCAGAGCGATGAAAACGTTTCAGTTTGCTCATGGAAAACGGT
GTAACAAGGGTGAACACTATCCCATATCACCAGCTCACCGTCTTTCATTGCCATACGAAATTCCGGATGA
GCATTCATCAGGCGGGCAAGAATGTGAATAAAGGCCGGATAAAACTTGTGCTTATTTTTCTTTACGGTCT
TTAAAAAGGCCGTAATATCCAGCTGAACGGTCTGGTTATAGGTACATTGAGCAACTGACTGAAATGCCTC
AAAATGTTCTTTACGATGCCATTGGGATATATCAACGGTGGTATATCCAGTGATTTTTTTCTCCATTTTA
GCTTCCTTAGCTCCTGAAAATCTCGATAACTCAAAAAATACGCCCGGTAGTGATCTTATTTCATTATGGT
GAAAGTTGGAACCTCTTACGTGCCCGATCAACTCGAGTGCCACCTGACGTCTAAGAAACCATTATTATCA
TGACATTAACCTATAAAAATAGGCGTATCACGAGGCAGAATTTCAGATAAAAAAAATCCTTAGCTTTCGC
TAAGGATGATTTCTGGAATTCGCGGCCGCTTCTAGAATCTAGAGACGCATAGGTCTCACTATAATTTTGT
CAAAATAATTTTATTGACAACGTCTTATTAACGTTGATATAATTTAAATTTTATTTGACAAAAATGGGCT
CGTGTTGTACAATAAATGTGTACAGAGACCCATG
Features (pLannotate 1.2.2; 7 found; start..end, strand, type, name):
     19..76      +  terminator     his operon terminator: This putative transcriptin terminator from the E. coli his operon has a 2-bp deletion introduced during synthesis. Its efficiency has not been determined.
    271..859     -  rep_origin     ori: high-copy-number ColE1/pMB1/pBR322/pUC origin of replication
   1042..1136    -  terminator     lambda t0 terminator: transcription terminator from phage lambda
   1160..1816    -  CDS            cat: CAT_ECOLX - Experimental evidence at protein level: Swiss-Prot protein existence level 1. This enzyme is an effector of chloramphenicol resistance in bacteria. From Escherichia coli. This protein is used as a marker in many commonly used cloning vectors, such as pACYC184.
   1817..1914    -  promoter       cat promoter: promoter of the E. coli cat gene encoding chloramphenicol acetyltransferase
   2000..2043    -  terminator     bacterial terminator: putative bacterial transcription terminator
   2046..2065    +  misc_feature   BioBrick prefix: BioBrick prefix for parts that start with "ATG"
