[The description below was written by a language model from this plasmid's Addgene catalogue record and pLannotate feature annotations shown in this document.]
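Description:
pBP-Pveg is a basic-part storage plasmid from the BacilloFlex modular DNA assembly toolkit for Bacillus subtilis synthetic biology. It is built on the iGEM standard backbone pSB1C3 and catalogued as a bacterial expression vector, although it functions mainly as a carrier for a single regulatory part. The plasmid is maintained in E. coli at high copy through a ColE1/pUC-type origin of replication. Selection is with chloramphenicol, conferred by the cat (chloramphenicol acetyltransferase) gene, which is driven by its own promoter and followed by the phage lambda t0 terminator. Two further annotated terminators, a his operon terminator and a putative bacterial terminator, lie on either side of the cloning region. As is typical of pSB1C3, they insulate the insert from read-through transcription originating in the backbone. A BioBrick prefix is also detected next to the insertion site.

The payload is a 97 bp synthetic Pveg promoter, corresponding to the BioBrick part BBa_K823003. The record describes it as a strong promoter active during both vegetative growth and sporulation. It was cloned using BsaI sites at both ends. BsaI is a type IIS enzyme, so the part can presumably be released for Golden Gate-style assembly with other toolkit modules, though the record does not say whether the sites survive in the final plasmid. The automated feature table, which covers the full 2,204 nt sequence, annotates only backbone elements and does not call the promoter itself. No Bacillus replication origin, integration arms or Bacillus selection marker is recorded. The plasmid therefore appears to serve as an E. coli-propagated source of the promoter for building B. subtilis expression constructs.
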