Addgene plasmid #112776: pBP-Pveg
Purpose: Strong promoter active during sporulation and vegetative growth
Depositing lab: Chris French. Depositing organization: University of Edinburgh. Publication: BacilloFlex: A modular DNA assembly toolkit for Bacillus subtilis synthetic biology. Wicke N, Radford D, Verrone V, Wipat A, French CE. bioRxiv 185108 10.1101/185108.
Backbone
  Vector backbone: pSB1C3
  Backbone manufacturer: iGEM
  Backbone size w/o insert (bp): 2115
  Vector type: Bacterial Expression
Growth in bacteria
  Bacterial resistance: Chloramphenicol, 25 μg/mL
  Growth temperature: 37°C
  Growth strain: DH5alpha
  Copy number: High Copy
Gene/Insert
  Gene/Insert name: Pveg promoter (alt name: BBa_K823003)
  Species: Synthetic
  Insert size (bp): 97
  Cloning method: Restriction Enzyme; 5′ cloning site Bsa1 (unknown if destroyed); 3′ cloning site Bsa1 (unknown if destroyed)
Terms and licenses: Academic/Nonprofit Terms; Industry Terms: Not Available to Industry
Depositor comments: Please visit https://www.biorxiv.org/content/early/2017/09/06/185108 for bioRxiv preprint.
How to cite: pBP-Pveg was a gift from Chris French (Addgene plasmid # 112776 ; http://n2t.net/addgene:112776 ; RRID:Addgene_112776)
